>Addgene plasmid #14919 | pAJ20 | depositor full sequence | sequence record 8188 | Author sequence
AAGCTTAGCTCAACGTGACGGATTGGTTCCTAAATAACTCGTCTATTGAAATTAATTTCATTTAATATGC
TTGTTTGTTATCGTTGTGTTCTACAATAAAGAAGTTGTTATAGTAATTTATATTTATATATATATATAGA
AATTTATTTAAATTTCTTTCATTTTCATCATTATTATTATTAACAACTATTTGTCCTCTATCTCTGTAAA
TCTTTAAAATCCACATAACGGTAATGATTCCAATAACAATTGAAAGTCTATCAAAAGTTACATAATTCAT
CATTAACAATGTTAGAGCTGAAAATCGGAGGACTGACAACAATATACCCATAAAACCAACACGTAATCCG
TTAAAGTTTCTAACAATATCATTATATCTAACATTATTTCCTTGATTATTATTATTTCCATTATCAAAAC
CTCCATTATTTATATTATTTGGTTGTTGAATATTTGTTTGAAAAGATATATTCATTGTTGGAAATGAAGG
CATTGGTGTGGATTCTCTTAATCCTAATTCTTGACGTAAAGAATTAGCATAGTAATGTTGATATTGGATT
AATTGTGTCAGGTACGTTTGATAATAAATATGATATGGGTTTGAAGGATCATAATTTGTAATTATTGGTG
TAACTAAACCAGGTATATTTGGGATTCCTTCTGAGGATAATGAAGGCTCATTAGTTGTAGAATTAGCCTC
CTCTGTTACATTAGTATTTTGTGTTTGATCGTCTCTCCTATTTTGTGTTTCATTCTCCCCATTTTCGTCA
ATATTTCTATTGTCATTAGTTTGTTTTTCAATTGGAACAACTAAATGGATAATTTTTGGCGTCTCCAAAT
CCAATGAATCATCATTGCTTTGGTCCGTTAATGAGGTTGAAGTATAATTTTCACTTAATTGTCGTTGATG
GGACATTAATATATCTCTTAATGTTTGTGAATCGTTTAAACATTTTCCCAGAAATATTAATTTTTGTTTT
GTTGCTTTCTAAATATTTATATGTAAAAAAAATAGTAATAACAAAACAAAAAAGATTAAAAAGTTACCGG
ATTTGATGGACAAGTTTCTTCCAAATGTTTTTTCATATCAAAAACAGTCCACTCCAAAGAACATTTAACC
TTGTGATCATCAAAAGTTTGAAAAGCTGAACGAATGGTAAATTCAACAGTGTCTATATTTGATGAAGTTT
CAGACTCCATTCTTTTAAATTACACAAAACAATAATCTTTTTGTATTAGATAAAAAAAATAATAAAAAAT
AATATTATATATCGACAATTGTGACAGAGACAAAATAATAGTTAAATGGAATTGATTTTTATATCTGCCA
GCAAGGCGTTTCTCTTCGTGTATGTGTTTCCTGCAATGAATAAATGTACGTTGATGTCACTCTATGTATA
TCTCTATAAAGTTATTAAACATGTTCCGAAAGACATGTAAACTTTATCATTTTAAATATTAATATTTATT
TCAAATTTTAGCTTTTTTTACCTATTAAAATTTATTAATATTTAATAAATTTAAAAATTTGGTTGTACAT
TTTTTAATAAAATTATTTTTCAAAGAGTTTTGTTTTAATATAAAAACTTAAACTACATACTATAAAAAAA
TATTATATATAATACACAGAAATTTATAAAATATTACTCTAAATTAGTAATAAAAACTTAAAATATTAGT
GTATTGTATAAAACATTAATTTATATATGTATAATGTCTATATAATAATTAATTTGTTATACCACGTCAT
CATACTATTCTAATCTAACAAATTAAAAATATAGGATTGACGTATGATTCTTTATTTTTTAATTTACACA
ATAAATATAATAATATTTTTTAGATATTATTTAACTATAATTACGTATTACTATAATATTTTTCATAATT
TATATAGTTTTATAATTTATAATGTATACGTTAAAAAGTGTTAAAAAATGTAGATAGATTTTTTTTAATA
TATATTATTATTCTAATAATCTTACAAAAAAAAAGTATTTTTTTTATCAAAAAATTGATTTATCTATGTT
AAAAAAAATTAGTTGTTATTACTTTAAAAATAGAATTCCACTATTACTAGGAAGACTTTTAATTGAGTGT
CATATCCTGCGACGAAAGATTGTCAACCCTTTTAAATATAATATTTATATAGTAAATAATTTTTTTATTC
TTTTAATGTTGATATTTTTTATTAATTCTATAAAAAAATGTTTATTTCAAGGATAAATTAATATTGAAAA
AATTCGAGGATGTCGGATTTTAGAACATTTTATGATTCAATACCTAAAATTACACGTTACTGGATGACTG
GGAGTGTGGTTATGCCATTGTTGGGTCGTATAGGTATTCTTTCACCCTCTTCTATGTACTTAAATTGGCA
AGATATTTATGAAAATTTTCATGTATGTTTTTAAATCATATTCTTAATATTAATAAAATATTTTCTTTCA
GATTTGGAGACCATTAACAGCATTATTTTATTATCCATTAACACCAGCAACAGGTTTCAATTGGCTTTTA
ATGATGTATTTTATGTACAATTATTCGAAGACTGTTGAGAATGATTTATTTACAAGAAGACCTGGAGAAT
ATTTATTTATGCTTATATTTCTTTGGCTCTCCAGTGTTGGGATATCGTTAGCATTTGGAATATATTTTCT
TCTTGAACCAATGGTATTGGCAGTTCTATATTACTGGGCACAAAATAATAAGGATACCATTGTATCATTT
TGGTTTGGATCACGTTTTAAAGCTATGTACTTGCCATGGGTATTGTTAGGTTTCAATATGATTTTAAGAG
GTGGTGGTATTAATGAATTGGCTGGCATCATTGTTGGGCATATTTTTTATTTCGCTACAATTGAGTATCC
ACTTCAACATGGTGGAAGACCTTTATTAACTTGTCCACAAATTTTGTAAGTATTTTTTATTTGTTTATTA
TTATTGTTTTTTTTTTGTAGAAAAACATACTTTCCTGATGAAGTTGGGGGATATCAATCTATGAATGGTC
CAAGAGTTACAGGAGATGGTAGATCCGGTTCTAATAATAATCAATCACCACGTACACATGCATGGGGATC
TGGAAGAACTCTTGGTACTGATTAACTATTTGTATATATTTTTTAAATAATTTATTATAAGACTTAAAAT
AAATTTACAAGTCTTATTTTTTTAATTTTTATTTAAGAAAATATCTGGTTTTTTTTCCAAATTTATATTA
CTTGTTTTACTTTTATTATATTATTTGTTATACATATATTATTTAGGTTTATATATTACATTTCGTCATG
CAAAACGACAAAGGAGAACCGGTAGAAAAAATGAGTAAAGGAGAAGAACTTTTCACTGGAGTTGTCCCAA
TTCTTGTTGAATTAGATGGTGATGTTAATGGGCACAAATTTTCTGTCAGTGGAGAGGGTGAAGGTGATGC
AACATACGGAAAACTTACCCTTAAATTTATTTGCACTACTGGAAAACTACCTGTTCCATGGGTAAGTTTA
AACATATATATACTAACTAACCCTGATTATTTAAATTTTCAGCCAACACTTGTCACTACTTTCTGTTATG
GTGTTCAATGCTTCTCGAGATACCCAGATCATATGAAACGGCATGACTTTTTCAAGAGTGCCATGCCCGA
AGGTTATGTACAGGAAAGAACTATATTTTTCAAAGATGACGGGAACTACAAGACACGTAAGTTTAAACAG
TTCGGTACTAACTAACCATACATATTTAAATTTTCAGGTGCTGAAGTCAAGTTTGAAGGTGATACCCTTG
TTAATAGAATCGAGTTAAAAGGTATTGATTTTAAAGAAGATGGAAACATTCTTGGACACAAATTGGAATA
CAACTATAACTCACACAATGTATACATCATGGCAGACAAACAAAAGAATGGAATCAAAGTTGTAAGTTTA
AACATGATTTTACTAACTAACTAATCTGATTTAAATTTTCAGAACTTCAAAATTAGACACAACATTGAAG
ATGGAAGCGTTCAACTAGCAGACCATTATCAACAAAATACTCCAATTGGCGATGGCCCTGTCCTTTTACC
AGACAACCATTACCTGTCCACACAATCTGCCCTTTCGAAAGATCCCAACGAAAAGAGAGACCACATGGTC
CTTCTTGAGTTTGTAACAGCTGCTGGGATTACACATGGCATGGATGAACTATACAAATAGCATTCGTAGA
ATTCCTAGGAATTTATTTTGATAAGTCTCGCGTATTTTATTTGTAATAATNTTATAATAAGATCAATTTA
CATTTATACTGATAAAATTGACACAATTACACTTTTTATTATAAAATATTTTAAAATATTTCTATCAAAA
GGTTTATTTTTGTTTTAAATATAATGGTTTTTTTTGTAAAAAATACTTATTTCGTTTGATAATCTTTATT
CAGAGATTTGAATAATTTTAAATAAAGTAGTTTAGTTTTCATATAAAAGTTAATGGTATATATAAATATT
TAAATAGTAAAGATTGAATCAGTATTCAAAATGACACCTAAAAGTTATTCTATTTCTAGCTATAACAATA
ATAATAAAGATAATTATGATACAGATTTAGAAAAAAAAATAAGGTTAAATTAATTAATTCTATTTTTAAT
TAAAATGATTTAAGGGAGTTAAATGAAACAGAAACAGATTGGGTCTCTATATATTTAGTTTATGTAATGT
TATTTTTTGGTGGAATACAAATAACGGTATATTTTACTTCAATGTGGCCATACTTATCAACAATAAATAG
TAAGGCAAATGTAGATACTTTAGGGTGGGTTGTAGCACTAGTCGGCCGTACGGGCCCTTTCGTCTCGCGC
GTTTCGGTGATGACGGTGAAAACCTCTGACACATGCAGCTCCCGGAGACGGTCACAGCTTGTCTGTAAGC
GGATGCCGGGAGCAGACAAGCCCGTCAGGGCGCGTCAGCGGGTGTTGGCGGGTGTCGGGGCTGGCTTAAC
TATGCGGCATCAGAGCAGATTGTACTGAGAGTGCACCATATGCGGTGTGAAATACCGCACAGATGCGTAA
GGAGAAAATACCGCATCAGGCGGCCTTAAGGGCCTCGTGATACGCCTATTTTTATAGGTTAATGTCATGA
TAATAATGGTTTCTTAGACGTCAGGTGGCACTTTTCGGGGAAATGTGCGCGGAACCCCTATTTGTTTATT
TTTCTAAATACATTCAAATATGTATCCGCTCATGAGACAATAACCCTGATAAATGCTTCAATAATATTGA
AAAAGGAAGAGTATGAGTATTCAACATTTCCGTGTCGCCCTTATTCCCTTTTTTGCGGCATTTTGCCTTC
CTGTTTTTGCTCACCCAGAAACGCTGGTGAAAGTAAAAGATGCTGAAGATCAGTTGGGTGCACGAGTGGG
TTACATCGAACTGGATCTCAACAGCGGTAAGATCCTTGAGAGTTTTCGCCCCGAAGAACGTTTTCCAATG
ATGAGCACTTTTAAAGTTCTGCTATGTGGCGCGGTATTATCCCGTATTGACGCCGGGCAAGAGCAACTCG
GTCGCCGCATACACTATTCTCAGAATGACTTGGTTGAGTACTCACCAGTCACAGAAAAGCATCTTACGGA
TGGCATGACAGTAAGAGAATTATGCAGTGCTGCCATAACCATGAGTGATAACACTGCGGCCAACTTACTT
CTGACAACGATCGGAGGACCGAAGGAGCTAACCGCTTTTTTGCACAACATGGGGGATCATGTAACTCGCC
TTGATCGTTGGGAACCGGAGCTGAATGAAGCCATACCAAACGACGAGCGTGACACCACGATGCCTGTAGC
AATGGCAACAACGTTGCGCAAACTATTAACTGGCGAACTACTTACTCTAGCTTCCCGGCAACAATTAATA
GACTGGATGGAGGCGGATAAAGTTGCAGGACCACTTCTGCGCTCGGCCCTTCCGGCTGGCTGGTTTATTG
CTGATAAATCTGGAGCCGGTGAGCGTGGGTCTCGCGGTATCATTGCAGCACTGGGGCCAGATGGTAAGCC
CTCCCGTATCGTAGTTATCTACACGACGGGGAGTCAGGCAACTATGGATGAACGAAATAGACAGATCGCT
GAGATAGGTGCCTCACTGATTAAGCATTGGTAACTGTCAGACCAAGTTTACTCATATATACTTTAGATTG
ATTTAAAACTTCATTTTTAATTTAAAAGGATCTAGGTGAAGATCCTTTTTGATAATCTCATGACCAAAAT
CCCTTAACGTGAGTTTTCGTTCCACTGAGCGTCAGACCCCGTAGAAAAGATCAAAGGATCTTCTTGAGAT
CCTTTTTTTCTGCGCGTAATCTGCTGCTTGCAAACAAAAAAACCACCGCTACCAGCGGTGGTTTGTTTGC
CGGATCAAGAGCTACCAACTCTTTTTCCGAAGGTAACTGGCTTCAGCAGAGCGCAGATACCAAATACTGT
CCTTCTAGTGTAGCCGTAGTTAGGCCACCACTTCAAGAACTCTGTAGCACCGCCTACATACCTCGCTCTG
CTAATCCTGTTACCAGTGGCTGCTGCCAGTGGCGATAAGTCGTGTCTTACCGGGTTGGACTCAAGACGAT
AGTTACCGGATAAGGCGCAGCGGTCGGGCTGAACGGGGGGTTCGTGCACACAGCCCAGCTTGGAGCGAAC
GACCTACACCGAACTGAGATACCTACAGCGTGAGCATTGAGAAAGCGCCACGCTTCCCGAAGGGAGAAAG
GCGGACAGGTATCCGGTAAGCGGCAGGGTCGGAACAGGAGAGCGCACGAGGGAGCTTCCAGGGGGAAACG
CCTGGTATCTTTATAGTCCTGTCGGGTTTCGCCACCTCTGACTTGAGCGTCGATTTTTGTGATGCTCGTC
AGGGGGGCGGAGCCTATGGAAAAACGCCAGCAACGCGGCCTTTTTACGGTTCCTGGCCTTTTGCTGGCCT
TTTGCTCACATGTTCTTTCCTGCGTTATCCCCTGATTCTGTGGATAACCGTATTACCGCCTTTGAGTGAG
CTGATACCGCTCGCCGCAGCCGAACGACCGAGCGCAGCGAGTCAGTGAGCGAGGAAGCGGAAGAGCGCCC
AATACGCAAACCGCCTCTCCCCGCGCGTTGGCCGATTCATTAATGCAGCTGGCACGACAGGTTTCCCGAC
TGGAAAGCGGGCAGTGAGCGCAACGCAATTAATGTGAGTTAGCTCACTCATTAGGCACCCCAGGCTTTAC
ACTTTATGCTTCCGGCTCGTATGTTGTGTGGAATTGTGAGCGGATAACAATTTCACACAGGAAACAGCTA
TGACCATGATTACGCCAAGCTGTAAGTTTAAACATGATCTTACTAACTAACTATTCTCATTTAAATTTTC
AGAGCTTAAAAATGGCTGAAATCACTCACAACGATGGATACGCTAACAACTTGGAAATGAAAT
Features (pLannotate 1.2.2; 12 found; start..end, strand, type, name):
   2384..2400    -  misc_feature   cos (fragment): lambda cos site; allows packaging into phage lambda particles
   2446..3096    +  CDS            cup-2 (fragment): DERL1_CAEEL - Also known as der-1. Experimental evidence at transcript level: Swiss-Prot protein existence level 2. Specifically required for the degradation process of misfolded endoplasmic reticulum (ER) luminal proteins. Participates in the transfer of misfolded proteins from the ER to the cytosol, where they are destroyed by the proteasome in a ubiquitin-dependent manner. From Caenorhabditis elegans.
   3324..4184    +  CDS            sg25: sg25 is a basic (constitutively fluorescent) green fluorescent protein published in 1997, derived from Aequorea victoria.
   4824..4859    +  CDS            rop (fragment): Rop protein, which maintains plasmids at low copy number; rop
   4961..5060    +  misc_feature   bom (fragment): basis of mobility region from pBR322
   5158..5262    +  promoter       AmpR promoter: bla
   5263..6123    +  CDS            AmpR: β-lactamase; bla; confers resistance to ampicillin, carbenicillin, and related antibiotics
   6294..6882    +  rep_origin     ori: high-copy-number ColE1/pMB1/pBR322/pUC origin of replication
   7065..7157    +  CDS            lacI (fragment): lac repressor; lacI; The lac repressor binds to the lac operator to inhibit transcription in E. coli. This inhibition can be relieved by adding lactose or isopropyl-β-D-thiogalactopyranoside (IPTG).
   7170..7191    +  protein_bind   CAP binding site: CAP binding activates transcription in the presence of cAMP. E. coli catabolite activator protein
   7206..7236    +  promoter       lac promoter: promoter for the E. coli lac operon
   7244..7260    +  protein_bind   lac operator: The lac repressor binds to the lac operator to inhibit transcription in E. coli. This inhibition can be relieved by adding lactose or isopropyl-β-D-thiogalactopyranoside (IPTG). lac repressor encoded by lacI
