[The description below was written by a language model from this plasmid's Addgene catalogue record and pLannotate feature annotations shown in this document.]
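Description:
pAJ20 is a worm expression plasmid built for transgenesis in the parasitic nematode Strongyloides stercoralis. It derives from pAJ04, which the depositor traces back to the Fire Lab C. elegans vector kit. It is maintained in E. coli on a high-copy ColE1/pUC-type origin and selected with ampicillin through the bla gene and its own promoter. The feature table also picks up backbone remnants typical of this vector family: short rop, bom and lacI fragments, and a CAP site, lac promoter and lac operator next to the cloning region. None of these plays a role in nematode expression.

The payload is a roughly 3.3 kb segment from the S. stercoralis small-subunit ribosomal protein locus Ss rps-21, cloned between HindIII and AgeI so that it sits upstream of, and is joined to, a backbone-encoded GFP(S65C). The annotation tool labels this reporter as the Aequorea-derived green variant sg25. The record does not specify how much of the insert is promoter versus coding sequence, and the table does not annotate the rps-21 region itself. Within the insert, the tool calls a fragment resembling the C. elegans derlin gene cup-2 and a very short lambda cos match. These are similarity-based hits rather than stated design elements, and the derlin hit may simply reflect a neighbouring Strongyloides gene. The sequence downstream of GFP is unannotated. The associated publications emphasise endogenous Strongyloides non-coding control elements and a shared multifunctional 3' UTR, but the record does not say which terminator is present here.

The associated study examined cell- and tissue-specific transgene expression and co-transformation in S. stercoralis, and pAJ20 fits that work as a GFP reporter of rps-21 expression.

The deposited full sequence of 7,413 nt is slightly shorter than the sum of the listed backbone and insert sizes.
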