Addgene plasmid #14919: pAJ20
Depositing lab: James Lok. Depositing organization: University of Pennsylvania. Publication: Strongyloides stercoralis: cell- and tissue-specific transgene expression and co-transformation with vector constructs incorporating a common multifunctional 3' UTR. Junio AB, Li X, Massey HC, Nolan TJ, Todd Lamitina S, Sundaram MV, Lok JB. Exp Parasitol. 2008 Feb . 118(2):253-65. 10.1016/j.exppara.2007.08.018 PubMed 17945217.
Backbone
  Vector backbone: pAJ04
  Backbone size w/o insert (bp): 4224
  Vector type: Worm Expression
Growth in bacteria
  Bacterial resistance: Ampicillin, 100 μg/mL
  Growth temperature: 37°C
  Growth strain: DH5alpha
  Copy number: Unknown
Gene/Insert
  Gene/Insert name: Strongyloides stercoralis Ribosomal protein small subunit (alt name: Ss rps-21)
  Species: Strongyloides stercoralis
  Insert size (bp): 3301
  GenBank ID: EF589665
  Tag / fusion protein: GFP(S65C) (C terminal on backbone)
  Cloning method: Restriction Enzyme; 5′ cloning site HindIII (not destroyed); 3′ cloning site AgeI (not destroyed)
  Sequencing primers: 5′ M13 forward
Terms and licenses: Academic/Nonprofit Terms; Industry Terms: Not Available to Industry
Depositor comments: derived from pAJ04. See Fire Lab C. elegans Vector Kit 1995 Documetation. PAPER:Int J Parasitol. 2006 May 31;36(6):671-9. Epub 2006 Feb 7 Successful transgenesis of the parasitic nematode Strongyloides stercoralis requires endogenous non-coding control elements.
How to cite: pAJ20 was a gift from James Lok (Addgene plasmid # 14919 ; http://n2t.net/addgene:14919 ; RRID:Addgene_14919)
