>Addgene plasmid #14919 | pAJ20 | addgene partial sequence | sequence record 21488 | 14919 with GFP-R
GNTGNANTTCTTCTCCTTTACTCATTTTTTCTACCGGTTCTCCTTTGTCGTTTTGCATGACGAAATGTAA
TATATAAACCTAAATAATATATGTATAACAAATAATATAATAAAAGTAAAACAAGTAATATAAATTTGGA
AAAAAAACCAGATATTTTCTTAAATAAAAATTAAAAAAATAAGACTTGTAAATTTATTTTAAGTCTTATA
ATAAATTATTTAAAAAATATATACAAATAGTTAATCAGTACCAAGAGTTCTTCCAGATCCCCATGCATGT
GTACGTGGTGATTGATTATTATTAGAACCGGATCTACCATCTCCTGTAACTCTTGGACCATTCATAGATT
GATATCCCCCAACTTCATCAGGAAAGTATGTTTTTCTACAAAAAAAAAACAATAATAATAAACAAATAAA
AAATACTTACAAAATTTGTGGACAAGTTAATAAAGGTCTTCCACCATGTTGAAGTGGATACTCAATTGTA
GCGAAATAAAAAATATGCCCAACAATGATGCCAGCCAATTCATTAATACCACCACCTCTTAAAATCATAT
TGAAACCTAACAATACCCATGGCAAGTACATAGCTTTAAAACGTGATCCAAACCAAAATGATACAATGGT
ATCCTTATTATTTTGTGCCCAGTAATATAGAACTGCCAATACCATTGGTTCAAGAAGAAAATATATTCCA
AATGCTAACGATATCCAACACTGCAGAGCNANGANANANANTCAGNNC
